LOCUS       Exported 2303 bp ds-DNA circular SYN 12-MAY-2021
DEFINITION  MoClo golden gate assembly CD part for Gp2 (RNA polymerase inhibitor
            from T7 phage; lethal to host when expressed). Please see
            Supplemental Documents for annotated Genbank file..
ACCESSION   .
VERSION     .
KEYWORDS    C98m
SOURCE      synthetic DNA construct
  ORGANISM  synthetic DNA construct
REFERENCE   1 (bases 1 to 2303)
  TITLE     CIDAR MoClo Extension
REFERENCE   2 (bases 1 to 2303)
  AUTHORS   .
  TITLE     Direct Submission
  JOURNAL   Exported May 12, 2021 from SnapGene Server 1.1.58
            http://www.snapgene.com
FEATURES             Location/Qualifiers
     source          1..2303
                     /organism="synthetic DNA construct"
                     /mol_type="other DNA"
     misc_feature    211..231
                     /label=BioBrick suffix
                     /note="universal suffix for all parts"
     primer_bind     complement(237..254)
                     /label=L4440
                     /note="L4440 vector, forward primer"
     rep_origin      complement(408..996)
                     /direction=LEFT
                     /label=ori
                     /note="high-copy-number ColE1/pMB1/pBR322/pUC origin of
                     replication"
     primer_bind     complement(488..507)
                     /label=pBR322ori-F
                     /note="pBR322 origin, forward primer"
     CDS             complement(1167..2027)
                     /codon_start=1
                     /gene="bla"
                     /product="beta-lactamase"
                     /label=AmpR
                     /note="confers resistance to ampicillin, carbenicillin, and
                     related antibiotics"
                     /translation="MSIQHFRVALIPFFAAFCLPVFAHPETLVKVKDAEDQLGARVGYI
                     ELDLNSGKILESFRPEERFPMMSTFKVLLCGAVLSRIDAGQEQLGRRIHYSQNDLVEYS
                     PVTEKHLTDGMTVRELCSAAITMSDNTAANLLLTTIGGPKELTAFLHNMGDHVTRLDRW
                     EPELNEAIPNDERDTTMPVAMATTLRKLLTGELLTLASRQQLIDWMEADKVAGPLLRSA
                     LPAGWFIADKSGAGERGSRGIIAALGPDGKPSRIVVIYTTGSQATMDERNRQIAEIGAS
                     LIKHW"
     primer_bind     1790..1809
                     /label=Amp-R
                     /note="Ampicillin resistance gene, reverse primer"
     promoter        complement(2028..2132)
                     /gene="bla"
                     /label=AmpR promoter
     primer_bind     2200..2218
                     /label=pBRforEco
                     /note="pBR322 vectors, upsteam of EcoRI site, forward
                     primer"
     terminator      2222..2265
                     /label=bacterial terminator
                     /note="putative bacterial transcription terminator"
     misc_feature    2268..2289
                     /label=BioBrick prefix
                     /note="BioBrick prefix for parts that do not start with
                     ""ATG"""
ORIGIN
        1 aatgatgtca aacgtaaata caggttcact tagtgtggac aataagaagt tttgggctac
       61 cgtagagtcc tcggagcatt ccttcgaggt tccaatctac gctgagacac tagacgaagc
      121 tctggagtta gccgaatggc aatacgttcc ggctggcttt gaggttactc gtgtgcgtcc
      181 ttgtgtagca ccgaagtaaa ggtagagacc tactagtagc ggccgctgca ggcttcctcg
      241 ctcactgact cgctgcgctc ggtcgttcgg ctgcggcgag cggtatcagc tcactcaaag
      301 gcggtaatac ggttatccac agaatcaggg gataacgcag gaaagaacat gtgagcaaaa
      361 ggccagcaaa aggccaggaa ccgtaaaaag gccgcgttgc tggcgttttt ccacaggctc
      421 cgcccccctg acgagcatca caaaaatcga cgctcaagtc agaggtggcg aaacccgaca
      481 ggactataaa gataccaggc gtttccccct ggaagctccc tcgtgcgctc tcctgttccg
      541 accctgccgc ttaccggata cctgtccgcc tttctccctt cgggaagcgt ggcgctttct
      601 catagctcac gctgtaggta tctcagttcg gtgtaggtcg ttcgctccaa gctgggctgt
      661 gtgcacgaac cccccgttca gcccgaccgc tgcgccttat ccggtaacta tcgtcttgag
      721 tccaacccgg taagacacga cttatcgcca ctggcagcag ccactggtaa caggattagc
      781 agagcgaggt atgtaggcgg tgctacagag ttcttgaagt ggtggcctaa ctacggctac
      841 actagaagaa cagtatttgg tatctgcgct ctgctgaagc cagttacctt cggaaaaaga
      901 gttggtagct cttgatccgg caaacaaacc accgctggta gcggtggttt ttttgtttgc
      961 aagcagcaga ttacgcgcag aaaaaaagga tctcaagaag atcctttgat cttttctacg
     1021 gggtctgacg ctcagtggaa cgaaaactca cgttaaggga ttttggtcat gagattatca
     1081 aaaaggatct tcacctagat ccttttaaat taaaaatgaa gttttaaatc aatctaaagt
     1141 atatatgagt aaacttggtc tgacagttac caatgcttaa tcagtgaggc acctatctca
     1201 gcgatctgtc tatttcgttc atccatagtt gcctgactcc ccgtcgtgta gataactacg
     1261 atacgggagg gcttaccatc tggccccagt gctgcaatga taccgcgcga cccacgctca
     1321 ccggctccag atttatcagc aataaaccag ccagccggaa gggccgagcg cagaagtggt
     1381 cctgcaactt tatccgcctc catccagtct attaattgtt gccgggaagc tagagtaagt
     1441 agttcgccag ttaatagttt gcgcaacgtt gttgccattg ctacaggcat cgtggtgtca
     1501 cgctcgtcgt ttggtatggc ttcattcagc tccggttccc aacgatcaag gcgagttaca
     1561 tgatccccca tgttgtgcaa aaaagcggtt agctccttcg gtcctccgat cgttgtcaga
     1621 agtaagttgg ccgcagtgtt atcactcatg gttatggcag cactgcataa ttctcttact
     1681 gtcatgccat ccgtaagatg cttttctgtg actggtgagt actcaaccaa gtcattctga
     1741 gaatagtgta tgcggcgacc gagttgctct tgcccggcgt caatacggga taataccgcg
     1801 ccacatagca gaactttaaa agtgctcatc attggaaaac gttcttcggg gcgaaaactc
     1861 tcaaggatct taccgctgtt gagatccagt tcgatgtaac ccactcgtgc acccaactga
     1921 tcttcagcat cttttacttt caccagcgtt tctgggtgag caaaaacagg aaggcaaaat
     1981 gccgcaaaaa agggaataag ggcgacacgg aaatgttgaa tactcatact cttccttttt
     2041 caatattatt gaagcattta tcagggttat tgtctcatga gcggatacat atttgaatgt
     2101 atttagaaaa ataaacaaat aggggttccg cgcacatttc cccgaaaagt gccacctgac
     2161 gtctaagaaa ccattattat catgacatta acctataaaa ataggcgtat cacgaggcag
     2221 aatttcagat aaaaaaaatc cttagctttc gctaaggatg atttctggaa ttcgcggccg
     2281 cttctagaga ctagtgggtc tca
//
