[The description below was written by a language model from this plasmid's Addgene catalogue record and the feature table of its GenBank file.]
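Description:
C98m is a basic-part plasmid from the CIDAR MoClo Extension collection, built on the small DVA destination backbone (about 2.1 kb) and intended for Golden Gate (MoClo) assembly in E. coli. The full construct is 2,303 bp. It is maintained through a high-copy ColE1/pMB1/pUC-type origin of replication and selected through a beta-lactamase gene (AmpR), driven by its own promoter, which confers resistance to ampicillin and related antibiotics. The annotated backbone also carries a putative bacterial transcription terminator just upstream of the cloning region, which would help insulate the part from read-through transcription. BioBrick prefix and suffix sequences flank the insert position, and several standard sequencing primer sites are annotated.

The payload is a roughly 203 bp synthetic insert encoding Gp2, the bacteriophage T7 inhibitor of the host RNA polymerase, introduced into the backbone by Gibson cloning. It is formatted as a "CD" part, meaning it is bounded by the C and D fusion sites that mark the coding-sequence position in the MoClo hierarchy. It can therefore be joined in a one-pot reaction to separate promoter, ribosome binding site and terminator parts to form a complete transcription unit. The feature table annotates no promoter driving the insert, consistent with its storage as a bare coding part, which matters because Gp2 is lethal to the bacterial host when expressed. The insert itself is not annotated in the held GenBank record, which lists only backbone elements; the depositor points to a separately supplied annotated file. The record does not state a specific application beyond providing Gp2 as an assembly part for engineered circuits.
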