Addgene plasmid #121002: C98m
Purpose: MoClo golden gate assembly CD part for Gp2 (RNA polymerase inhibitor from T7 phage; lethal to host when expressed). Please see Supplemental Documents for annotated Genbank file.
Depositing lab: Richard Murray. Depositing organization: California Institute of Technology.
Backbone
  Vector backbone: DVA
  Backbone size w/o insert (bp): 2100
  Vector type: Synthetic Biology
Growth in bacteria
  Bacterial resistance: Ampicillin, 100 μg/mL
  Growth temperature: 37°C
  Growth strain: JM109
  Copy number: High Copy
Gene/Insert
  Gene/Insert name: Gp2 toxin
  Species: Synthetic
  Insert size (bp): 203
  Cloning method: Gibson Cloning
  Sequencing primers: 5′ AAATAGGCGTATCACGAGGCA; 3′ TTACCGCCTTTGAGTGAGCTG
Terms and licenses: Academic/Nonprofit Terms; Industry Terms: Not Available to Industry
Depositor comments: Encodes bacterial toxin (nonhazardous).
How to cite: C98m was a gift from Richard Murray (Addgene plasmid # 121002 ; http://n2t.net/addgene:121002 ; RRID:Addgene_121002)
