>Addgene plasmid #121002 | C98m | depositor partial sequence | sequence record 230058 | insert sequence
AATGATGTCAAACGTAAATACAGGTTCACTTAGTGTGGACAATAAGAAGTTTTGGGCTACCGTAGAGTCC
TCGGAGCATTCCTTCGAGGTTCCAATCTACGCTGAGACACTAGACGAAGCTCTGGAGTTAGCCGAATGGC
AATACGTTCCGGCTGGCTTTGAGGTTACTCGTGTGCGTCCTTGTGTAGCACCGAAGTAAAGGT
